>Addgene plasmid #112568 | pExp-MBP | addgene full sequence | sequence record 217224 | Addgene NGS Result
TAATACGACTCACTATAGGGAATTGTGAGCGGATAACAATTCCTCTAGAAATAATTTTGTTTAACTTTAA
GAAGGAGATATATCCATGAATCACCATCACCATCACCATCACCATTCTGGCACTAGTGGCAAAATCGAAG
AAGGTAAACTGGTAATCTGGATTAACGGCGATAAAGGCTATAACGGCCTCGCTGAAGTCGGTAAGAAATT
CGAGAAAGATACCGGAATTAAAGTCACCGTTGAGCATCCGGATAAACTGGAAGAGAAATTCCCACAGGTT
GCGGCAACTGGCGATGGCCCTGACATTATCTTCTGGGCACACGACCGCTTTGGTGGCTACGCTCAATCTG
GCCTGTTGGCTGAAATCACCCCGGACAAAGCGTTCCAGGACAAGCTGTATCCGTTTACCTGGGATGCCGT
ACGTTACAACGGCAAGCTGATTGCTTACCCGATCGCTGTTGAAGCGTTATCGCTGATTTATAACAAAGAT
CTGCTGCCGAACCCGCCAAAAACCTGGGAAGAGATCCCGGCGCTGGATAAAGAACTGAAAGCGAAAGGTA
AGAGCGCGCTGATGTTCAACCTGCAAGAACCGTACTTCACCTGGCCGCTGATTGCTGCTGACGGGGGTTA
TGCGTTCAAGTATGAAAACGGCAAGTACGACATTAAAGACGTGGGCGTGGATAACGCTGGCGCGAAAGCG
GGTCTGACCTTCCTGGTTGACCTGATTAAAAACAAACACATGAATGCAGACACCGATTACTCCATCGCAG
AAGCTGCCTTTAATAAAGGCGAAACAGCGATGACCATCAACGGCCCGTGGGCATGGTCCAACATCGACAC
CAGCAAAGTGAATTATGGTGTAACGGTACTGCCGACCTTCAAGGGTCAACCATCCAAACCGTTCGTTGGC
GTGCTGAGCGCAGGTATTGACGCCGCCAGTCCGAACAAAGAGCTGGCAAAAGAGTTCCTCGAAAACTATC
TGCTGACTGATGAAGGTCTGGAAGCGGTTAATAAAGACAAACCGCTGGGTGCCGTAGCGCTGAAGTCTTA
CGAGGAAGAGTTGGCGAAAGATCCACGTATTGCCGCCACAATGGAAAACGCCCAGAAAGGTGAAATCATG
CCGAACATCCCGCAGATGTCCGCTTTCTGGTATGCCGTGCGTACTGCGGTGATCAACGCCGCCAGCGGTC
GTCAGACTGTCGATGAAGCCCTGAAAGACGCGCAGACTAATAGCGGTACCGAAAACCTGTACTTCCAGTG
AGACCTTAATTAACTCGAGCGCATGGAGCCACCCGCAGTTCGAAAAATAAGCTTGAGTATTCTATAGTGT
CACCTAAATCCCAGCTTGATCCGGCTGCTAACAAAGCCCGAAAGGAAGCTGAGTTGGCTGCTGCCACCGC
TGAGCAATAACTAGCATAACCCCTTGGGGCCTCTAAACGGGTCTTGAGGGGTTTTTTGCTGAAAGGAGGA
ACTATATCCGGATAACCTGGCGTAATAGCGAAGAGGCCCGCACCGATCGCCCTTCCCAACAGTTGCGCAG
CCTGAATGGCGAATGGAAATTGTAAGCGTTAATATTTTGTTAAAATTCGCGTTAAATTTTTGTTAAATCA
GCTCATTTTTTAACCAATAGGCCGAAATCGGCAAAATCCCTTATAAATCAAAAGAATAGACCGAGATAGG
GT
[37 nt withheld, positions 1683-1719]
AAAGAACGTGGACTCCAACGTCAAAGG
[32 nt withheld, positions 1747-1778]
AGCTTGCATGCCTGCAGGTCGGAAGCATAAAGTGTAAAGCCTGGGGTGCCTAATGAGTGAGCTAACTTAC
ATTAATTGCGTTGCGCTCACTGCCCGCTTTCCAGTCGGGAAACCTGTCGTGCCAGCTGCATTAATGAATC
GGCCAACGCGCGGGGAGAGGCGGTTTGCGTATTGGGCGCCAGGGTGGTTTTTCTTTTCACCAGTGAGACG
GGCAACAGCTGATTGCCCTTCACCGCCTGGCCCTGAGAGAGTTGCAGCAAGCGGTCCACGCTGGTTTGCC
CCAGCAGGCGAAAATCCTGTTTGATGGTGGTTAACGGCGGGATATAACATGAGCTGTCTTCGGTATCGTC
GTATCCCACTACCGAGATATCCGCACCAACGCGCAGCCCGGACTCGGTAATGGCGCGCATTGCGCCCAGC
GCCATCTGATCGTTGGCAACCAGCATCGCAGTGGGAACGATGCCCTCATTCAGCATTTGCATGGTTTGTT
GAAAACCGGACATGGCACTCCAGTCGCCTTCCCGTTCCGCTATCGGCTGAATTTGATTGCGAGTGAGATA
TTTATGCCAGCCAGCCAGACGCAGACGCGCCGAGACAGAACTTAATGGGCCCGCTAACAGCGCGATTTGC
TGGTGACCCAATGCGACCAGATGCTCCACGCCCAGTCGCGTACCGTCTTCATGGGAGAAAATAATACTGT
TGATGGGTGTCTGGTCAGAGACATCAAGAAATAACGCCGGAACATTAGTGCAGGCAGCTTCCACAGCAAT
GGCATCCTGGTCATCCAGCGGATAGTTAATGATCAGCCCACTGACGCGTTGCGCGAGAAGATTGTGCACC
GCCGCTTTACAGGCTTCGACGCCGCTTCGTTCTACCATCGACACCACCACGCTGGCACCCAGTTGATCGG
CGCGAGATTTAATCGCCGCGACAATTTGCGACGGCGCGTGCAGGGCCAGACTGGAGGTGGCAACGCCAAT
CAGCAACGACTGTTTGCCCGCCAGTTGTTGTGCCACGCGGTTGGGAATGTAATTCAGCTCCGCCATCGCC
GCTTCCACTTTTTCCCGCGTTTTCGCAGAAACGTGGCTGGCCTGGTTCACCACGCGGGAAACGGTCTGAT
AAGAGACACCGGCATACTCTGCGACATCGTATAACGTTACTGGTTTCACATTCACCACCCTGAATTGACT
CTCTTCCGGGCGCTATCATGCCATACCGCGAAAGGTTTTGCACCATTCGATGGTGTCGGCGAGCTCGAAT
TGTGAACCATCACCCT
[91 nt withheld, positions 3055-3145]
G
[124 nt withheld, positions 3147-3270]
CCTGATGCGGTATTTTCTCCTTACGCATCTGTGCGGTATTTCACACCGCATATGGTGCACTCTCAGTACA
ATCTGCTCTGATGCCGCATAGTTAAGCCAGCCCCGACACCCGCCAACACCCGCTGACGCGCCCTGACGGG
CTTGTCTGCTCCCGGCATCCGCTTACAGACAAGCTGTGACCGTCTCCGGGAGCTGCATGTGTCAGAGGTT
TTCACCGTCATCACCGAAACGCGCGAGACGAAAGGGCCTCGTGATACGCCTATTTTTATAGGTTAATGTC
ATGATAATAATGGTTTCTTAGACGTCAGGTGGCACTTTTCGGGGAAATGTGCGCGGAACCCCTATTTGTT
TATTTTTCTAAATACATTCAAATATGTATCCGCTCATGAGACAATAACCCTGATAAATGCTTCAATAATA
TTGAAAAAGGAAGAGTATGAGTATTCAACATTTCCGTGTCGCCCTTATTCCCTTTTTTGCGGCATTTTGC
CTTCCTGTTTTTGCTCACCCAGAAACGCTGGTGAAAGTAAAAGATGCTGAAGATCAGTTGGGTGCACGAG
TGGGTTACATCGAACTGGATCTCAACAGCGGTAAGATCCTTGAGAGTTTTCGCCCCGAAGAACGTTTTCC
AATGATGAGCACTTTTAAAGTTCTGCTATGTGGCGCGGTATTATCCCGTATTGACGCCGGGCAAGAGCAA
CTCGGTCGCCGCATACACTATTCTCAGAATGACTTGGTTGAGTACTCACCAGTCACAGAAAAGCATCTTA
CGGATGGCATGACAGTAAGAGAATTATGCAGTGCTGCCATAACCATGAGTGATAACACTGCGGCCAACTT
ACTTCTGACAACGATCGGAGGACCGAAGGAGCTAACCGCTTTTTTGCACAACATGGGGGATCATGTAACT
CGCCTTGATCGTTGGGAACCGGAGCTGAATGAAGCCATACCAAACGACGAGCGTGACACCACGATGCCTG
TAGCAATGGCAACAACGTTGCGCAAACTATTAACTGGCGAACTACTTACTCTAGCTTCCCGGCAACAATT
AATAGACTGGATGGAGGCGGATAAAGTTGCAGGACCACTTCTGCGCTCGGCCCTTCCGGCTGGCTGGTTT
ATTGCTGATAAATCTGGAGCCGGTGAGCGTGGTTCTCGCGGTATCATTGCAGCACTGGGGCCAGATGGTA
AGCCCTCCCGTATCGTAGTTATCTACACGACGGGGAGTCAGGCAACTATGGATGAACGAAATAGACAGAT
CGCTGAGATAGGTGCCTCACTGATTAAGCATTGGTAACTGTCAGACCAAGTTTACTCATATATACTTTAG
ATTGATTTAAAACTTCATTTTTAATTTAAAAGGATCTAGGTGAAGATCCTTTTTGATAATCTCATGACCA
AAATCCCTTAACGTGAGTTTTCGTTCCACTGAGCGTCAGACCCCGTAGAAAAGATCAAAGGATCTTCTTG
AGATCCTTTTTTTCTGCGCGTAATCTGCTGCTTGCAAACAAAAAAACCACCGCTACCAGCGGTGGTTTGT
TTGCCGGATCAAGAGCTACCAACTCTTTTTCCGAAGGTAACTGGCTTCAGCAGAGCGCAGATACCAAATA
CTGTTCTTCTAGTGTAGCCGTAGTTAGGCCACCACTTCAAGAACTCTGTAGCACCGCCTACATACCTCGC
TCTGCTAATCCTGTTACCAGTGGCTGCTGCCAGTGGCGATAAGTCGTGTCTTACCGGGTTGGACTCAAGA
CGATAGTTACCGGATAAGGCGCAGCGGTCGGGCTGAACGGGGGGTTCGTGCACACAGCCCAGCTTGGAGC
GAACGACCTACACCGAACTGAGATACCTACAGCGTGAGCTATGAGAAAGCGCCACGCTTCCCGAAGGGAG
AAAGGCGGACAGGTATCCGGTAAGCGGCAGGGTCGGAACAGGAGAGCGCACGAGGGAGCTTCCAGGGGGA
AACGCCTGGTATCTTTATAGTCCTGTCGGGTTTCGCCACCTCTGACTTGAGCGTCGATTTTTGTGATGCT
CGTCAGGGGGGCGGAGCCTATGGAAAAACGCCAGCAACGCGGCCTTTTTACGGTTCCTGGCCTTTTGCTG
GCCTTTTGCTCACATGTTCTTTCCTGCGTTATCCCCTGATTCTGTGGATAACCGTATTACCGCCTTTGAG
TGAGCTGATACCGCTCGCCGCAGCCGAACGACCGAGCGCAGCGAGTCAGTGAGCGAGGAAGCGGAAGAGC
GCCCAATACGCAAACCGCCTCTCCCCGCGCGTTGGCCGATTCATTAATGCAGCTGAT
Features (pLannotate 1.2.2; 24 found; start..end, strand, type, name):
      1..19      +  promoter       T7 promoter: promoter for bacteriophage T7 RNA polymerase
     19..43      +  protein_bind   lac operator: The lac repressor binds to the lac operator to inhibit transcription in E. coli. This inhibition can be relieved by adding lactose or isopropyl-β-D-thiogalactopyranoside (IPTG). lac repressor encoded by lacI
     56..78      +  RBS            RBS: efficient ribosome binding site from bacteriophage T7 gene 10 (Olins and Rangwala, 1989)
     92..115     +  CDS            8xHis: 8xHis affinity tag
    131..1228    +  CDS            MBP: maltose binding protein from E. coli; malE (mutated); This version of the gene does not encode a signal sequence, so MBP will remain in the cytosol.
   1241..1258    +  CDS            TEV site (fragment): tobacco etch virus (TEV) protease recognition and cleavage site
   1284..1306    +  CDS            Strep-Tag II (fragment): peptide that binds Strep-Tactin®, an engineered form of streptavidin
   1321..1339    -  promoter       SP6 promoter: promoter for bacteriophage SP6 RNA polymerase
   1354..1403    +  CDS            SET1 (fragment): solubility-enhancement tag derived from T7 phage gene 10B
   1411..1458    +  terminator     T7 terminator: transcription terminator for bacteriophage T7 RNA polymerase
   1487..1553    +  CDS            lacZα (fragment): LacZα fragment of β-galactosidase; lacZ fragment
   1557..1778    -  rep_origin     M13 ori (fragment) (sequence partly withheld): M13 bacteriophage origin of replication; arrow indicates direction of (+) strand synthesis
   1779..1799    -  misc_feature   MCS (fragment): pUC18/19 multiple cloning site
   1798..1816    -  promoter       lac UV5 promoter (fragment): E. coli lac promoter with an "up" mutation
   1831..1852    -  protein_bind   CAP binding site: CAP binding activates transcription in the presence of cAMP. E. coli catabolite activator protein
   1865..2947    -  CDS            lacI: lac repressor; lacI; The lac repressor binds to the lac operator to inhibit transcription in E. coli. This inhibition can be relieved by adding lactose or isopropyl-β-D-thiogalactopyranoside (IPTG).
   2948..3025    -  promoter       lacIq promoter: lacI (mutant); In the lacIq allele, a single base change in the promoter boosts expression of the lacI gene about 10-fold.
   3040..3270    -  rep_origin     f1 ori (fragment) (sequence partly withheld): f1 bacteriophage origin of replication; arrow indicates direction of (+) strand synthesis
   3271..3370    -  misc_feature   bom (fragment): basis of mobility region from pBR322
   3472..3507    -  CDS            rop (fragment): Rop protein, which maintains plasmids at low copy number; rop
   3602..3706    +  promoter       AmpR promoter: bla
   3707..4567    +  CDS            AmpR: β-lactamase; bla; confers resistance to ampicillin, carbenicillin, and related antibiotics
   4738..5326    +  rep_origin     ori: high-copy-number ColE1/pMB1/pBR322/pUC origin of replication
   5509..5565    +  CDS            lacI (fragment): lac repressor; lacI; The lac repressor binds to the lac operator to inhibit transcription in E. coli. This inhibition can be relieved by adding lactose or isopropyl-β-D-thiogalactopyranoside (IPTG).
