[The description below was written by a language model from this plasmid's Addgene catalogue record and pLannotate feature annotations shown in this document.]
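Description:
pExp-MBP is an empty bacterial expression backbone derived from pOP2S, designed for producing recombinant proteins in E. coli as fusions to an N-terminal 8xHis tag and maltose-binding protein (MBP). It is a 5,567 nt plasmid propagated at high copy from a ColE1/pUC-type origin and selected with ampicillin through the bla (AmpR) gene under its own promoter. The annotation also detects short fragments of f1/M13 origins, bom, rop, lacZα and a pUC-type MCS. These appear to be backbone remnants rather than functional elements.

The expression cassette is driven by a T7 promoter immediately followed by a lac operator, with the efficient T7 gene 10 ribosome binding site upstream of the open reading frame. A full-length lacI gene under the lacIq promoter is carried on the plasmid, supplying abundant repressor to keep transcription off until it is induced with IPTG in a host that provides T7 RNA polymerase. The reading frame encodes 8xHis, then an E. coli MBP (malE) lacking its signal sequence so that the fusion stays in the cytosol, then a TEV protease recognition site. The gene of interest is cloned after this site using BsaI together with XhoI or HindIII. A Strep-tag II sequence lies downstream, and the insert can optionally be fused to it at the C-terminus. A T7 terminator closes the unit, and an SP6 promoter sits in reverse orientation just after the cloning region.

MBP is commonly used to improve the solubility and yield of difficult targets. The His tag, MBP and optional Strep-tag II offer affinity purification handles, and TEV cleavage removes the N-terminal His-MBP portion afterwards. No insert is present in the deposited plasmid.
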