Addgene plasmid #112568: pExp-MBP
Purpose: (Empty Backbone) Used for expression of protein in E. coli as TEV cleavable N-terminual 8His and MBP fusions with optional C-terminal StrepII-tag
Depositing lab: Marko Hyvönen. Depositing organization: University of Cambridge.
Backbone
  Vector backbone: pOP2S
  Vector type: Bacterial Expression
  Tag / fusion protein: 8xHis-MBP (N terminal on backbone); Strep tag (C terminal on backbone)
Growth in bacteria
  Bacterial resistance: Ampicillin, 100 μg/mL
  Growth temperature: 37°C
  Growth strain: DH5alpha
  Copy number: High Copy
Gene/Insert
  Gene/Insert name: None
  Tag / fusion protein: 8xHis-MBP (N terminal on backbone); Strep tag (C terminal on backbone)
Terms and licenses: Academic/Nonprofit Terms; Industry Terms: Not Available to Industry
Depositor comments: Contains N-terminal 8xHis, fusion partner: MBP (maltose-binding protein (malE) from E. coli, UniProtKB: P0AEX9, PMID: 10452611) followed by TEV protease cleavage site, optional C-terminal StrepII-tag. Cloning of GOI between BsaI and XhoI or HindIII
How to cite: pExp-MBP was a gift from Marko Hyvönen (Addgene plasmid # 112568 ; http://n2t.net/addgene:112568 ; RRID:Addgene_112568)
